Addgene plasmid #212925: pYSD101
Purpose: Encodes the S. cerevisiae SUC2 (Invertase) protein (Part3b') with the Aga2 signal peptide (Part3a') assembled with pTEF1 promoter, tTDH1 terminator, LEU2 selectable marker and CEN/ARS yeast origin.
Depositing lab: Paul Young. Depositing organization: University College Cork. Publication: A Yeast Modular Cloning (MoClo) Toolkit Expansion for Optimization of Heterologous Protein Secretion and Surface Display in Saccharomyces cerevisiae. O'Riordan NM, Juric V, O'Neill SK, Roche AP, Young PW. ACS Synth Biol. 2024 Mar 14. doi: 10.1021/acssynbio.3c00743. PubMed 38483353.
Backbone
  Vector backbone: pYSD099
  Vector type: Yeast Expression
  Selectable markers: LEU2
Growth in bacteria
  Bacterial resistance: Ampicillin, 100 μg/mL
  Growth temperature: 37°C
  Growth strain: DH5alpha
  Copy number: High Copy
Gene/Insert
  Gene/Insert name: SUC2
  Species: S. cerevisiae (budding yeast)
  Entrez Gene: SUC2 (a.k.a. YIL162W)
  Cloning method: Restriction Enzyme; 5′ cloning site BsaI (destroyed during cloning); 3′ cloning site BsaI (destroyed during cloning)
Terms and licenses: Academic/Nonprofit Terms; Industry Terms: Not Available to Industry
How to cite: pYSD101 was a gift from Paul Young (Addgene plasmid # 212925 ; http://n2t.net/addgene:212925 ; RRID:Addgene_212925)
