[The description below was written by a language model from this plasmid's Addgene catalogue record and pLannotate feature annotations shown in this document.]
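Description:
pYSD101 is a low-copy yeast expression shuttle plasmid of about 7.3 kb, built on the pYSD099 backbone as part of an expansion of the yeast Modular Cloning (MoClo) toolkit aimed at optimising heterologous protein secretion and surface display in Saccharomyces cerevisiae. In E. coli it replicates from a high-copy ColE1/pUC-type origin and is selected through the β-lactamase (AmpR) gene. In yeast it is maintained by a CEN6/ARS element, which gives stable, roughly single-copy inheritance, and is selected by complementation of leucine auxotrophy with the LEU2 gene under its own promoter.

The payload is a single transcription unit assembled by BsaI Golden Gate cloning, with the sites destroyed in the process. The constitutive TEF1 promoter drives the S. cerevisiae SUC2 (invertase) coding sequence, supplied as a Part3b' module and preceded by the Aga2 signal peptide as a Part3a' module, so that invertase enters the secretory pathway through a swapped-in leader. The catalogue entry names tTDH1 as the terminator. Neither it nor the Aga2 leader is annotated as such in the feature table, although the short gap between the TEF1 promoter and the SUC2 annotation is consistent with a leader. Immediately downstream of SUC2 the table detects fragments resembling a 3xFLAG epitope and a short match to a composite His/TEV tag, which suggests a C-terminal detection tag that the catalogue does not describe. The small yeast protein fragments called elsewhere (MRL1, YO192) are probably incidental matches within promoter or terminator flanks. The construct appears intended for testing how a signal peptide performs with invertase as the secreted cargo, though the record does not spell out a specific assay.
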