Features (pLannotate 1.2.2; 13 found; start..end, strand, type, name):
    576..610     +  CDS            3xFLAG (fragment): three tandem FLAG® epitope tags
    621..637     +  CDS            3xFLAG (fragment): three tandem FLAG® epitope tags
    645..661     +  CDS            capTEV™ (fragment): composite tag for in vivo biotinylation, TEV protease cleavage, and 6xHis tagging
   1100..1177    +  CDS            YO192_YEAST (fragment): Experimental evidence at protein level: Swiss-Prot protein existence level 1. From Saccharomyces cerevisiae (strain ATCC 204508 / S288c) (Baker's yeast).
   1317..1724    +  promoter       LEU2 promoter: S. cerevisiae LEU2
   1725..2816    +  CDS            LEU2: LEU3_YEAST - Experimental evidence at protein level: Swiss-Prot protein existence level 1. Catalyzes the oxidation of 3-carboxy-2-hydroxy-4- methylpentanoate (3-isopropylmalate) to 3-carboxy-4-methyl-2- oxopentanoate. The product decarboxylates to 4-methyl-2 oxopentanoate. From Saccharomyces cerevisiae (strain ATCC 204508 / S288c) (Baker's yeast).
   2998..3501    +  misc_feature   CEN/ARS: S. cerevisiae CEN6 centromere fused to an autonomously replicating sequence
   3612..4472    -  CDS            AmpR: β-lactamase; bla; confers resistance to ampicillin, carbenicillin, and related antibiotics
   4473..4577    -  promoter       AmpR promoter: bla
   4680..5268    +  rep_origin     ori: high-copy-number ColE1/pMB1/pBR322/pUC origin of replication
   5542..5691    +  CDS            MRL1 (fragment): MRL1_YEAST - Experimental evidence at protein level: Swiss-Prot protein existence level 1. Sorting receptor involved in the transport of vacuolar enzymes from the Golgi complex to the vacuole. Involved in the delivery and maturation of PEP4 (vacuolar proteinase A) and PRB1 (vacuolar proteinase B). From Saccharomyces cerevisiae (strain ATCC 204508 / S288c) (Baker's yeast).
   5853..6260    +  promoter       TEF1 promoter: S. cerevisiae TEF1; promoter for EF-1α
   6322..563     +  CDS            SUC2 (across the origin): INV2_YEAST - Experimental evidence at protein level: Swiss-Prot protein existence level 1. From Saccharomyces cerevisiae (strain ATCC 204508 / S288c) (Baker's yeast).
>Addgene plasmid #212925 | pYSD101 | addgene full sequence | sequence record 424921 | Addgene NGS Result
AATATCAAGCTAATCCAGAGACTGAATTGATCAATTTGAAAGCCGAACCAATATTGAACATTAGTAATGC
TGGTCCCTGGTCGCGTTTTGCTACTAACACAACTCTAACTAAGGCCAATTCTTACAATGTCGATTTGAGC
AACTCGACTGGTACCCTAGAGTTTGAGTTGGTTTACGCTGTTAACACCACACAAACCATATCCAAATCCG
TCTTTGCCGACTTATCACTTTGGTTCAAGGGTTTAGAAGATCCTGAAGAATATTTGAGAATGGGTTTTGA
AGTCAGTGCTTCTTCCTTCTTTTTGGACCGTGGTAACTCTAAGGTCAAGTTTGTCAAGGAGAACCCATAT
TTCACAAACAGAATGTCTGTCAACAACCAACCATTCAAGTCTGAGAACGACCTAAGTTACTATAAAGTGT
ACGGCCTACTGGATCAAAACATCTTGGAATTGTACTTCAACGATGGAGATGTGGTTTCTACAAATACCTA
CTTCATGACCACCGGTAACGCTCTAGGATCTGTGAACATGACCACTGGTGTCGATAATTTGTTCTACATT
GACGGATCCGATTACAAGGACGATGATGATAAGGACTACAAAGATGATGATGACAAAGATTATAAGGACG
ATGATGATAAAGGTCATCATCATCATCATCACTAACTCGAGTGGCATAAAGCAATCTTGATGAGGATAAT
GATTTTTTTTTGAATATACATAAATACTACCGTTTTTCTGCTAGATTTTGTGATGACGTAAATAAGTACA
TATTACTTTTTAAGCCAAGACAAGATTAAGCATTAACTTTACCCTTTTCTTTCTAAGTTTCAATATTAGT
TATCACTGTTTAAAAGTTATGGCGAGAACGTCGGCGGTTAAAATATATTACCCTGAACGGCTGGATGTGA
GACGATAAATCGCAGCCAAGTGAGTGAATAGATGACGCACCACGGTCAGACACGGCCACATCGTATCTCA
CAGGAGCAAGCGCGATAGGAGCACTCACACATAGTACGGTGATCCGCTGACTCCTTTGCCCAAATAAGAC
GTGAGCCACTAGTGCACTGCAGTACATCGAGGAGAACTTCTAGTATATCTACATACCTAATATTATTGCC
TTATTAAAAATGGAATCCCAACAATTACATCAAAATCCACATTCTCTTCAAAATCAATTGTCCTGTACTT
CCTTGTTCATGTGTGTTCAAAAACGTTATATTTATAGGATAATTATACTCTATTTCTCAACAAGTAATTG
GTTGTTTGGCCGAGCGGTCTAAGGCGCCTGATTCAAGAAATATCTTGACCGCAGTTAACTGTGGGAATAC
TCAGGTATCGTAAGATGCAAGAGTTCGAATCTCTTAGCAACCATTATTTTTTTCCTCAACATAACGAGAA
CACACAGGGGCGCTATCGCACAGAATCAAATTCGATGACTGGAAATTTTTTGTTAATTTCAGAGGTCGCC
TGACGCATATACCTTTTTCAACTGAAAAATTGGGAGAAAAAGGAAAGGTGAGAGCGCCGGAACCGGCTTT
TCATATAGAATAGAGAAGCGTTCATGACTAAATGCTTGCATCACAATACTTGAAGTTGACAATATTATTT
AAGGACCTATTGTTTTTTCCAATAGGTGGTTAGCAATCGTCTTACTTTCTAACTTTTCTTACCTTTTACA
TTTCAGCAATATATATATATATATTTCAAGGATATACCATTCTAATGTCTGCCCCTAAGAAGATCGTCGT
TTTGCCAGGTGACCACGTTGGTCAAGAAATCACAGCCGAAGCCATTAAGGTTCTTAAAGCTATTTCTGAT
GTTCGTTCCAATGTCAAGTTCGATTTCGAAAATCATTTAATTGGTGGTGCTGCTATCGATGCTACAGGTG
TTCCACTTCCAGATGAGGCGCTGGAAGCCTCCAAGAAGGCTGATGCCGTTTTGTTAGGTGCTGTGGGTGG
TCCTAAATGGGGAACCGGTAGTGTTAGACCTGAACAAGGTTTACTAAAAATCCGTAAAGAACTTCAATTG
TACGCCAACTTAAGACCATGTAACTTTGCATCCGACTCTCTTTTAGACTTATCTCCAATCAAGCCACAAT
TTGCTAAAGGTACTGACTTCGTTGTTGTCAGAGAATTAGTGGGAGGTATTTACTTTGGTAAGAGAAAGGA
GGACGATGGTGATGGTGTCGCTTGGGATAGTGAACAATACACCGTTCCAGAAGTGCAAAGAATCACAAGA
ATGGCCGCTTTCATGGCCCTACAACATGAGCCACCATTGCCTATTTGGTCCTTGGATAAAGCTAATGTTT
TGGCCTCTTCAAGATTATGGAGAAAAACTGTGGAGGAAACCATCAAGAACGAATTTCCTACATTGAAGGT
TCAACATCAATTGATTGATTCTGCCGCCATGATCCTAGTTAAGAACCCAACCCACCTAAATGGTATTATA
ATCACCAGCAACATGTTTGGTGATATCATCTCCGATGAAGCCTCCGTTATCCCAGGTTCCTTGGGTTTGT
TGCCATCTGCGTCCTTGGCCTCTTTGCCAGACAAGAACACCGCATTTGGTTTGTACGAACCATGCCACGG
TTCTGCTCCAGATTTGCCAAAGAATAAGGTCAACCCTATCGCCACTATCTTGTCTGCTGCAATGATGTTG
AAATTGTCATTGAACTTGCCTGAAGAAGGTAAGGCCATTGAAGATGCAGTTAAAAAGGTTTTGGATGCAG
GTATCAGAACTGGTGATTTAGGTGGTTCCAACAGTACCACCGAAGTCGGTGATGCTGTCGCCGAAGAAGT
TAAGAAAATCCTTGCTTAACCTGGAGGACCCTTCTCTTTAGACTATTCTACTCTTATGCACGTAAAAAAT
TCTAGGAAATATGTATTAACTAGGAGTAAAATAACCGGCTAGTGGCATTCATATAGCCGTCTGTTTACAT
CTACATCACACATTTCGAGTGTATATCTCGCAACGTTGGCGTTAAATAGGCAGGAGTATCACGTGCTATA
AAAATAATTATAATTTAAATTTTTTAATATAAATATATAAATTAAAAATAGAAAGTAAAAAAAGAAATTA
AAGAAAAAATAGTTTTTGTTTTCCGAAGATGTAAAAGACTCTAGGGGGATCGCCAACAAATACTACCTTT
TATCTTGCTCTTCCTGCTCTCAGGTATTAATGCCGAATTGTTTCATCTTGTCTGTGTAGAAAACCACACA
CGAAAATCCTGTGATTTTACATTTTACTTATCGTTAATCGAATGTATATCTATTTAATCTGCTTTTCTTG
TCTAATAAATATATATGTAAAGTACGCTTTTTGTTGAAATTTTTTAAACCTTTGTTTATTTTTTTTTCTT
CATTCCGTAACTCTTCTACCTTCTTTATTTACTTTCTAAAATCCAAATACAAAACATAAAAATAAATAAA
CACAGAGTAAATTCCCAAATTATTCCATCATTAAAAGATACGAGGCGCGTGTAAGTTACAGGCAAGCGAT
CCGTCCCGAGCGGCCGCGATTATCAAAAAGGATCTTCACCTAGATCCTTTTAAATTAAAAATGAAGTTTT
AAATCAATCTAAAGTATATATGAGTAAACTTGGTCTGACAGTTACCAATGCTTAATCAGTGAGGCACCTA
TCTCAGCGATCTGTCTATTTCGTTCATCCATAGTTGCCTGACTCCCCGTCGTGTAGATAACTACGATACG
GGAGGGCTTACCATCTGGCCCCAGTGCTGCAATGATACCGCGGGACCCACGCTCACCGGCTCCAGATTTA
TCAGCAATAAACCAGCCAGCCGGAAGGGCCGAGCGCAGAAGTGGTCCTGCAACTTTATCCGCCTCCATCC
AGTCTATTAATTGTTGCCGGGAAGCTAGAGTAAGTAGTTCGCCAGTTAATAGTTTGCGCAACGTTGTTGC
CATTGCTACAGGCATCGTGGTGTCACGCTCGTCGTTTGGTATGGCTTCATTCAGCTCCGGTTCCCAACGA
TCAAGGCGAGTTACATGATCCCCCATGTTGTGCAAAAAAGCGGTTAGCTCCTTCGGTCCTCCGATCGTTG
TCAGAAGTAAGTTGGCCGCAGTGTTATCACTCATGGTTATGGCAGCACTGCATAATTCTCTTACTGTCAT
GCCATCCGTAAGATGCTTTTCTGTGACTGGTGAGTACTCAACCAAGTCATTCTGAGAATAGTGTATGCGG
CGACCGAGTTGCTCTTGCCCGGCGTCAATACGGGATAATACCGCGCCACATAGCAGAACTTTAAAAGTGC
TCATCATTGGAAAACGTTCTTCGGGGCGAAAACTCTCAAGGATCTTACCGCTGTTGAGATCCAGTTCGAT
GTAACCCACTCGTGCACCCAACTGATCTTCAGCATCTTTTACTTTCACCAGCGTTTCTGGGTGAGCAAAA
ACAGGAAGGCAAAATGCCGCAAAAAAGGGAATAAGGGCGACACGGAAATGTTGAATACTCATACTCTTCC
TTTTTCAATATTATTGAAGCATTTATCAGGGTTATTGTCTCATGAGCGGATACATATTTGAATGTATTTA
GAAAAATAAACAAATAGGGGTTCCGCGCACATTTCCCCGAAAAGTGCCACCTGTCATGACCAAAATCCCT
TAACGTGAGTTTTCGTTCCACTGAGCGTCAGACCCCGTAGAAAAGATCAAAGGATCTTCTTGAGATCCTT
TTTTTCTGCGCGTAATCTGCTGCTTGCAAACAAAAAAACCACCGCTACCAGCGGTGGTTTGTTTGCCGGA
TCAAGAGCTACCAACTCTTTTTCCGAAGGTAACTGGCTTCAGCAGAGCGCAGATACCAAATACTGTTCTT
CTAGTGTAGCCGTAGTTAGGCCACCACTTCAAGAACTCTGTAGCACCGCCTACATACCTCGCTCTGCTAA
TCCTGTTACCAGTGGCTGCTGCCAGTGGCGATAAGTCGTGTCTTACCGGGTTGGACTCAAGACGATAGTT
ACCGGATAAGGCGCAGCGGTCGGGCTGAACGGGGGGTTCGTGCACACAGCCCAGCTTGGAGCGAACGACC
TACACCGAACTGAGATACCTACAGCGTGAGCTATGAGAAAGCGCCACGCTTCCCGAAGGGAGAAAGGCGG
ACAGGTATCCGGTAAGCGGCAGGGTCGGAACAGGAGAGCGCACGAGGGAGCTTCCAGGGGGAAACGCCTG
GTATCTTTATAGTCCTGTCGGGTTTCGCCACCTCTGACTTGAGCGTCGATTTTTGTGATGCTCGTCAGGG
GGGCGGAGCCTATGGAAAAACGCCAGCAACGCGGCCTTTTTACGGTTCCTGGCCTTTTGCTGGCCTTTTG
CTCACATGTTCTTTCCTGCGTTATCCCCTGATTCTGTGGATAACCGTGCGGCCGCCCCTGAATTCGCATC
TAGAACGGGGTCATCACGGCTCATCATGCGCCAAACAAATGTGTGCAATACACGCTCGGATGACTGCATG
ATGACCGCACTGACTGGGGACAGCAGATCCACCTAAGCCTGTGAGAGAAGCAGACACCCGACAGATCAAG
GCAGTTACGTCTCACCAAACCAGATGTCAACACAGCTACAACGCCTTGCCAACAGGGAGTTCTTCAGAGA
CATGGAGGCTCAAAACGAAATTATTGACAGCCTAGACATCAATAGTCATACAACAGAAAGCGACCACCCA
ACTTTGGCTGATAATAGCGTATAAACAATGCATACTTTGTACGTTCAAAATACAATGCAGTAGATATATT
TATGCATATTACATATAATACATATCACATAGGAAGCAACAGGCGCGTTGGACTTTTAATTTTCGAGGAC
CGCGAATCCTTACATCACACCCAATCCCCCACAAGTGATCCCCCACACACCATAGCTTCAAAATGTTTCT
ACTCCTTTTTTACTCTTCCAGATTTTCTCGGACTCCGCGCATCGCCGTACCACTTCAAAACACCCAAGCA
CAGCATACTAAATTTCCCCTCTTTCTTCCTCTAGGGTGTCGTTAATTACCCGTACTAAAGGTTTGGAAAA
GAAAAAAGACACCGCCTCGTTTCTTTTTCTTCGTCGAAAAAGGCAATAAAAATTTTTATCACGTTTCTTT
TTCTTGAAAATTTTTTTTTTTGATTTTTTTCTCTTTCGATGACCTCCCATTGATATTTAAGTTAATAAAC
GGTCATCAATTTCTCAAGTTTCAGTTTCATTTTTCTTGTTCTATTACAACTTTTTTTACTTCTTGCTCAT
TAGAAAGAAAGCATAGCAATCTAATCTAAGTTTTAATTACAAAAGATCTATGATGCAGTTACTTCGCTGT
TTTTCAATATTTTCTGTTATTGCTTCAGTTCTTGCTTCAATGACAAACGAAACTAGCGATAGACCTTTGG
TCCACTTCACACCCAACAAGGGCTGGATGAATGACCCAAATGGGTTGTGGTACGATGAAAAAGATGCCAA
ATGGCATCTGTACTTTCAATACAACCCAAATGACACCGTATGGGGTACGCCATTGTTTTGGGGCCATGCT
ACTTCCGATGATTTGACTAATTGGGAAGATCAACCCATTGCTATCGCTCCCAAGCGTAACGATTCAGGTG
CTTTCTCTGGCTCCATGGTGGTTGATTACAACAACACGAGTGGGTTTTTCAATGATACTATTGATCCAAG
ACAAAGATGCGTTGCGATTTGGACTTATAACACTCCTGAAAGTGAAGAGCAATACATTAGCTATTCTCTT
GATGGTGGTTACACTTTTACTGAATACCAAAAGAACCCTGTTTTAGCTGCCAACTCCACTCAATTCAGAG
ATCCAAAGGTGTTCTGGTATGAACCTTCTCAAAAATGGATTATGACGGCTGCCAAATCACAAGACTACAA
AATTGAAATTTACTCCTCTGATGACTTGAAGTCCTGGAAGCTAGAATCTGCATTTGCCAATGAAGGTTTC
TTAGGCTACCAATACGAATGTCCAGGTTTGATTGAAGTCCCAACTGAGCAAGATCCTTCCAAATCTTATT
GGGTCATGTTTATTTCTATCAACCCAGGTGCACCTGCTGGCGGTTCCTTCAACCAATATTTTGTTGGATC
CTTCAATGGTACTCATTTTGAAGCGTTTGACAATCAATCTAGAGTGGTAGATTTTGGTAAGGACTACTAT
GCCTTGCAAACTTTCTTCAACACTGACCCAACCTACGGTTCAGCATTAGGTATTGCCTGGGCTTCAAACT
GGGAGTACAGTGCCTTTGTCCCAACTAACCCATGGAGATCATCCATGTCTTTGGTCCGCAAGTTTTCTTT
GAACACTG
